>Addgene plasmid #250096 | pGEX-Lin7c-PDZ-1 | addgene full sequence | sequence record 498103 | Addgene NGS Result
ATGTTCTTTCCTGCGTTATCCCCTGATTCTGTGGATAACCGTATTACCGCCTTTGAGTGAGCTGATACCG
CTCGCCGCAGCCGAACGACCGAGCGCAGCGAGTCAGTGAGCGAGGAAGCGGAAGAGCGCCTGATGCGGTA
TTTTCTCCTTACGCATCTGTGCGGTATTTCACACCGCATAAATTCCGACACCATCGAATGGCGCAAAACC
TTTCGCGGTATGGCATGATAGCGCCCGGAAGAGAGTCAATTCAGGGTGGTGAATGTGAAACCAGTAACGT
TATACGATGTCGCAGAGTATGCCGGTGTCTCTTATCAGACCGTTTCCCGCGTGGTGAACCAGGCCAGCCA
CGTTTCTGCGAAAACGCGGGAAAAAGTGGAAGCGGCGATGGCGGAGCTGAATTACATTCCCAACCGCGTG
GCACAACAACTGGCGGGCAAACAGTCGTTGCTGATTGGCGTTGCCACCTCCAGTCTGGCCCTGCACGCGC
CGTCGCAAATTGTCGCGGCGATTAAATCTCGCGCCGATCAACTGGGTGCCAGCGTGGTGGTGTCGATGGT
AGAACGAAGCGGCGTCGAAGCCTGTAAAGCGGCGGTGCACAATCTTCTCGCGCAACGCGTCAGTGGGCTG
ATCATTAACTATCCGCTGGATGACCAGGATGCCATTGCTGTGGAAGCTGCCTGCACTAATGTTCCGGCGT
TATTTCTTGATGTCTCTGACCAGACACCCATCAACAGTATTATTTTCTCCCATGAAGACGGTACGCGACT
GGGCGTGGAGCATCTGGTCGCATTGGGTCACCAGCAAATCGCGCTGTTAGCGGGCCCATTAAGTTCTGTC
TCGGCGCGTCTGCGTCTGGCTGGCTGGCATAAATATCTCACTCGCAATCAAATTCAGCCGATAGCGGAAC
GGGAAGGCGACTGGAGTGCCATGTCCGGTTTTCAACAAACCATGCAAATGCTGAATGAGGGCATCGTTCC
CACTGCGATGCTGGTTGCCAACGATCAGATGGCGCTGGGCGCAATGCGCGCCATTACCGAGTCCGGGCTG
CGCGTTGGTGCGGATATCTCGGTAGTGGGATACGACGATACCGAAGACAGCTCATGTTATATCCCGCCGT
TAACCACCATCAAACAGGATTTTCGCCTGCTGGGGCAAACCAGCGTGGACCGCTTGCTGCAACTCTCTCA
GGGCCAGGCGGTGAAGGGCAATCAGCTGTTGCCCGTCTCACTGGTGAAAAGAAAAACCACCCTGGCGCCC
AATACGCAAACCGCCTCTCCCCGCGCGTTGGCCGATTCATTAATGCAGCTGGCACGACAGGTTTCCCGAC
TGGAAAGCGGGCAGTGAGCGCAACGCAATTAATGTAAGTTAGCTCACTCATTAGGCACCCCAGGCTTTAC
ACTTTATGCTTCCGGCTCGTATGTTGTGTGGAATTGTGAGCGGATAACAATTTCACACAGGAAACAGCTA
TGACCATGATTACGGATTCACTGGCCGTCGTTTTACAACGTCGTGACTGGGAAAACCCTGGCGTTACCCA
ACTTAATCGCCTTGCAGCACATCCCCCTTTCGCCAGCTGGCGTAATAGCGAAGAGGCCCGCACCGATCGC
CCTTCCCAACAGTTGCGCAGCCTGAATGGCGAATGGCGCTTTGCCTGGTTTCCGGCACCAGAAGCGGTGC
CGGAAAGCTGGCTGGAGTGCGATCTTCCTGAGGCCGATACTGTCGTCGTCCCCTCAAACTGGCAGATGCA
CGGTTACGATGCGCCCATCTACACCAACGTGACCTATCCCATTACGGTCAATCCGCCGTTTGTTCCCACG
GAGAATCCGACGGGTTGTTACTCGCTCACATTTAATGTTGATGAAAGCTGGCTACAGGAAGGCCAGACGC
GAATTATTTTTGATGGCGTTGGAATTAGCTTATCGACTGCACGGTGCACCAATGCTTCTGGCGTCAGGCA
GCCATCGGAAGCTGTGGTATGGCTGTGCAGGTCGTAAATCACTGCATAATTCGTGTCGCTCAAGGCGCAC
TCCCGTTCTGGATAATGTTTTTTGCGCCGACATCATAACGGTTCTGGCAAATATTCTGAAATGAGCTGTT
GACAATTAATCATCGGCTCGTATAATGTGTGGAATTGTGAGCGGATAACAATTTCACACAGGAAACAGTA
TTCATGTCCCCTATACTAGGTTATTGGAAAATTAAGGGCCTTGTGCAACCCACTCGACTTCTTTTGGAAT
ATCTTGAAGAAAAATATGAAGAGCATTTGTATGAGCGCGATGAAGGTGATAAATGGCGAAACAAAAAGTT
TGAATTGGGTTTGGAGTTTCCCAATCTTCCTTATTATATTGATGGTGATGTTAAATTAACACAGTCTATG
GCCATCATACGTTATATAGCTGACAAGCACAACATGTTGGGTGGTTGTCCAAAAGAGCGTGCAGAGATTT
CAATGCTTGAAGGAGCGGTTTTGGATATTAGATACGGTGTTTCGAGAATTGCATATAGTAAAGACTTTGA
AACTCTCAAAGTTGATTTTCTTAGCAAGCTACCTGAAATGCTGAAAATGTTCGAAGATCGTTTATGTCAT
AAAACATATTTAAATGGTGATCATGTAACCCATCCTGACTTCATGTTGTATGACGCTCTTGATGTTGTTT
TATACATGGACCCAATGTGCCTGGATGCGTTCCCAAAATTAGTTTGTTTTAAAAAACGTATTGAAGCTAT
CCCACAAATTGATAAGTACTTGAAATCCAGCAAGTATATAGCATGGCCTTTGCAGGGCTGGCAAGCCACG
TTTGGTGGTGGCGACCATCCTCCAAAATCGGATCTGGTTCCGCGTGGATCCGTGGTTGAACTGCCTAAAA
CCGAAGAAGGTCTGGGCTTTAATATTATGGGTGGCAAAGAACAGAATAGTCCAATCTATATCTCTCGCAT
TATCCCCGGCGGTATTGCAGATCGTCATGGCGGCCTGAAACGCGGGGACCAGTTACTGAGCGTTAATGGC
GTGAGTGTTGAAGGCGAACATCATGAAAAAGCTGTGGAACTGCTGAAAGCCGCACAGGGTAAAGTTAAAT
TAGTTGTGCGCTATACACCTCTCGAGCGGCCGCATCGTGACTGACTGACGATCTGCCTCGCGCGTTTCGG
TGATGACGGTGAAAACCTCTGACACATGCAGCTCCCGGAGACGGTCACAGCTTGTCTGTAAGCGGATGCC
GGGAGCAGACAAGCCCGTCAGGGCGCGTCAGCGGGTGTTGGCGGGTGTCGGGGCGCAGCCATGACCCAGT
CACGTAGCGATAGCGGAGTGTATAATTCTTGAAGACGAAAGGGCCTCGTGATACGCCTATTTTTATAGGT
TAATGTCATGATAATAATGGTTTCTTAGACGTCAGGTGGCACTTTTCGGGGAAATGTGCGCGGAACCCCT
ATTTGTTTATTTTTCTAAATACATTCAAATATGTATCCGCTCATGAGACAATAACCCTGATAAATGCTTC
AATAATATTGAAAAAGGAAGAGTATGAGTATTCAACATTTCCGTGTCGCCCTTATTCCCTTTTTTGCGGC
ATTTTGCCTTCCTGTTTTTGCTCACCCAGAAACGCTGGTGAAAGTAAAAGATGCTGAAGATCAGTTGGGT
GCACGAGTGGGTTACATCGAACTGGATCTCAACAGCGGTAAGATCCTTGAGAGTTTTCGCCCCGAAGAAC
GTTTTCCAATGATGAGCACTTTTAAAGTTCTGCTATGTGGCGCGGTATTATCCCGTGTTGACGCCGGGCA
AGAGCAACTCGGTCGCCGCATACACTATTCTCAGAATGACTTGGTTGAGTACTCACCAGTCACAGAAAAG
CATCTTACGGATGGCATGACAGTAAGAGAATTATGCAGTGCTGCCATAACCATGAGTGATAACACTGCGG
CCAACTTACTTCTGACAACGATCGGAGGACCGAAGGAGCTAACCGCTTTTTTGCACAACATGGGGGATCA
TGTAACTCGCCTTGATCGTTGGGAACCGGAGCTGAATGAAGCCATACCAAACGACGAGCGTGACACCACG
ATGCCTGCAGCAATGGCAACAACGTTGCGCAAACTATTAACTGGCGAACTACTTACTCTAGCTTCCCGGC
AACAATTAATAGACTGGATGGAGGCGGATAAAGTTGCAGGACCACTTCTGCGCTCGGCCCTTCCGGCTGG
CTGGTTTATTGCTGATAAATCTGGAGCCGGTGAGCGTGGGTCTCGCGGTATCATTGCAGCACTGGGGCCA
GATGGTAAGCCCTCCCGTATCGTAGTTATCTACACGACGGGGAGTCAGGCAACTATGGATGAACGAAATA
GACAGATCGCTGAGATAGGTGCCTCACTGATTAAGCATTGGTAACTGTCAGACCAAGTTTACTCATATAT
ACTTTAGATTGATTTAAAACTTCATTTTTAATTTAAAAGGATCTAGGTGAAGATCCTTTTTGATAATCTC
ATGACCAAAATCCCTTAACGTGAGTTTTCGTTCCACTGAGCGTCAGACCCCGTAGAAAAGATCAAAGGAT
CTTCTTGAGATCCTTTTTTTCTGCGCGTAATCTGCTGCTTGCAAACAAAAAAACCACCGCTACCAGCGGT
GGTTTGTTTGCCGGATCAAGAGCTACCAACTCTTTTTCCGAAGGTAACTGGCTTCAGCAGAGCGCAGATA
CCAAATACTGTCCTTCTAGTGTAGCCGTAGTTAGGCCACCACTTCAAGAACTCTGTAGCACCGCCTACAT
ACCTCGCTCTGCTAATCCTGTTACCAGTGGCTGCTGCCAGTGGCGATAAGTCGTGTCTTACCGGGTTGGA
CTCAAGACGATAGTTACCGGATAAGGCGCAGCGGTCGGGCTGAACGGGGGGTTCGTGCACACAGCCCAGC
TTGGAGCGAACGACCTACACCGAACTGAGATACCTACAGCGTGAGCTATGAGAAAGCGCCACGCTTCCCG
AAGGGAGAAAGGCGGACAGGTATCCGGTAAGCGGCAGGGTCGGAACAGGAGAGCGCACGAGGGAGCTTCC
AGGGGGAAACGCCTGGTATCTTTATAGTCCTGTCGGGTTTCGCCACCTCTGACTTGAGCGTCGATTTTTG
TGATGCTCGTCAGGGGGGCGGAGCCTATGGAAAAACGCCAGCAACGCGGCCTTTTTACGGTTCCTGGCCT
TTTGCTGGCCTTTTGCTCAC
Features (pLannotate 1.2.2; 18 found; start..end, strand, type, name):
      1..124     +  rep_origin     RSF ori (fragment): Plasmids containing the RSF 1030 origin of replication can be propagated in E. coli cells that contain additional plasmids with compatible origins.
    129..180     -  misc_feature   bom (fragment): basis of mobility region from pBR322
    187..264     +  promoter       lacI promoter: lacI
    265..1347    +  CDS            lacI: lac repressor; lacI; The lac repressor binds to the lac operator to inhibit transcription in E. coli. This inhibition can be relieved by adding lactose or isopropyl-β-D-thiogalactopyranoside (IPTG).
   1360..1381    +  protein_bind   CAP binding site: CAP binding activates transcription in the presence of cAMP. E. coli catabolite activator protein
   1396..1426    +  promoter       lac promoter: promoter for the E. coli lac operon
   1434..1450    +  protein_bind   lac operator: The lac repressor binds to the lac operator to inhibit transcription in E. coli. This inhibition can be relieved by adding lactose or isopropyl-β-D-thiogalactopyranoside (IPTG). lac repressor encoded by lacI
   1470..1643    +  CDS            lacZα: LacZα fragment of β-galactosidase; lacZ fragment
   1907..2023    -  CDS            yciV (fragment): RNAAM_ECOLI - Also known as trpH From Escherichia coli (strain K12).
   2099..2127    +  promoter       tac promoter: strong E. coli promoter; hybrid between the trp and lac UV5 promoters
   2135..2151    +  protein_bind   lac operator: The lac repressor binds to the lac operator to inhibit transcription in E. coli. This inhibition can be relieved by adding lactose or isopropyl-β-D-thiogalactopyranoside (IPTG). lac repressor encoded by lacI
   2174..2827    +  CDS            GST26_SCHJA: Experimental evidence at protein level: Swiss-Prot protein existence level 1. GST isoenzymes appear to play a central role in the parasite detoxification system. Other functions are also suspected including a role in increasing the solubility of haematin in the parasite gut. From Schistosoma japonicum (Blood fluke).
   2840..3100    +  CDS            LIN7C (fragment): LIN7C_CHICK - Experimental evidence at protein level: Swiss-Prot protein existence level 1. Plays a role in establishing and maintaining the asymmetric distribution of channels and receptors at the plasma membrane of polarized cells. Forms membrane-associated multiprotein complexes that may regulate delivery and recycling of proteins to the correct membrane domains (By similarity). The tripartite complex composed of LIN7 (LIN7A, LIN7B or LIN7C), CASK and APBA1 associates with the motor protein KIF17 to transport vesicles containing N-methyl-D-aspartate (NMDA) receptor subunit NR2B along microt
   3133..3172    +  CDS            rop (fragment): Rop protein, which maintains plasmids at low copy number; rop
   3274..3314    +  misc_feature   bom (fragment): basis of mobility region from pBR322
   3419..3523    +  promoter       AmpR promoter: bla
   3524..4384    +  CDS            AmpR: β-lactamase; bla; confers resistance to ampicillin, carbenicillin, and related antibiotics
   4555..5143    +  rep_origin     ori: high-copy-number ColE1/pMB1/pBR322/pUC origin of replication
