[The description below was written by a language model from this plasmid's Addgene catalogue record and pLannotate feature annotations shown in this document.]
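Description:
pGEX-Lin7c-PDZ-1 is a bacterial expression plasmid built on the pGEX-4T-1 backbone for producing the single PDZ domain of mouse Lin7c (also known as MALS-3 or Veli3) as a glutathione S-transferase fusion in E. coli. The sequenced construct is about 5.2 kb. It replicates from a high-copy ColE1/pMB1-type origin and is selected with ampicillin through the β-lactamase gene driven by its own promoter. Short annotated fragments of bom, rop, an RSF-type origin, lacZα and yciV are backbone remnants typical of pGEX vectors rather than functional payload.

The expression cassette consists of the tac promoter, a strong trp/lac hybrid, followed by a lac operator and the Schistosoma japonicum GST coding sequence. A 261 bp Lin7c fragment lies a few codons downstream on the same strand, consistent with an N-terminal GST tag joined to the PDZ domain through a short linker. The record does not annotate a protease site in that linker, and the cloning sites are listed as unknown. The annotation tool matched the insert to the chicken LIN7C orthologue, but the catalogue entry gives the species as mouse with no mutations, so the match most likely reflects high conservation of this protein. A plasmid-borne lacI gene with its own promoter supplies lac repressor, which keeps the tac promoter off until it is induced with IPTG.

The GST moiety allows the fusion to be purified or immobilised on glutathione resin. This suits the plasmid to making recombinant PDZ domain for in vitro binding assays, in keeping with the associated study of a phosphorylation-regulated 14-3-3/PDZ interaction switch at the PRMT5 C-terminus.
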