Addgene plasmid #250096: pGEX-Lin7c-PDZ-1
Purpose: Bacterial expression of Lin7c PDZ domain 1
Depositing lab: Mark Bedford. Depositing organization: University of Texas MD Anderson Cancer Center. Publication: PRMT5 C-terminal Phosphorylation Modulates a 14-3-3/PDZ Interaction Switch. Espejo AB, Gao G, Black K, Gayatri S, Veland N, Kim J, Chen T, Sudol M, Walker C, Bedford MT. J Biol Chem. 2017 Feb 10;292(6):2255-2265. doi: 10.1074/jbc.M116.760330. Epub 2016 Dec 28. PubMed 28031468.
Backbone
  Vector backbone: pGEX-4T-1
  Backbone size w/o insert (bp): 4900
  Vector type: Bacterial Expression
Growth in bacteria
  Bacterial resistance: Ampicillin, 100 μg/mL
  Growth temperature: 37°C
  Growth strain: DH5alpha
  Copy number: High Copy
Gene/Insert
  Gene/Insert name: Lin7c (1/1)
  Species: M. musculus (mouse)
  Insert size (bp): 261
  Mutation: None
  Entrez Gene: Lin7c (a.k.a. 9130007B12Rik, D2Ertd520e, LIN-7-C, LIN-7C, MALS-3, Veli3)
  Cloning method: Restriction Enzyme; 5′ cloning site Unknown (unknown if destroyed)
Terms and licenses: Academic/Nonprofit Terms; Industry Terms: Not Available to Industry
Depositor comments: UniProt ID: O88952
How to cite: pGEX-Lin7c-PDZ-1 was a gift from Mark Bedford (Addgene plasmid # 250096 ; http://n2t.net/addgene:250096 ; RRID:Addgene_250096)
